>Addgene plasmid #48618 | pFUSB4_TTGG | depositor full sequence | sequence record 70318 | Full Sequence
ATGTTTTCCCAGTCACGACGTTGTAAAACGACGGCCAGTCTTAAGCGTCTCATGGCCTGACCCCGGACCA
AGTGGTGGCCTATCGCCAGCAACGGTGGCGGCAAGCAAGCGCTCGAAACGGTGCAGCGGCTGTTGCCGGT
GCTGTGCCAGGACCATGGCCTGACCCCGGACCAAGTGGTGGCTATCGCCAGCAACGGTGGCGGCAAGCAA
GCGCTCGAAACGGTGCAGCGGCTGTTGCCGGTGCTGTGCCAGGACCATGGCCTGACCCCGGACCAAGTGG
TGGCTATCGCCAGCAACAATGGCGGCAAGCAAGCGCTCGAAACGGTGCAGCGGCTGTTGCCGGTGCTGTG
CCAGGACCATGGCCTGACCCCGGACCAAGTGGTGGCTATCGCCAGCAACAATGGCGGCAAGCAAGCGCTC
GAAACGGTGCAGCGGCTGTTGCCGGTGCTGTGCCAGGACCATGGCCTGACCCCGGACCAAGTGGTGGCTA
TCGAGACGTCTAGACCAGCCAGGACAGAAATGCCTCGACTTCGCTGCTACCCAAGGTTGCCGGGTGACGC
ACACCGTGGAAACGGATGAAGGCACGAACCCAGTGGACATAAGCCTGTTCGGTTCGTAAGCTGTAATGCA
AGTAGCGTATGCGCTCACGCAACTGGTCCAGAACCTTGACCGAACGCAGCGGTGGTAACGGCGCAGTGGC
GGTTTTCATGGCTTGTTATGACTGTTTTTTTGGGGTACAGTCTATGCCTCGGGCATCCAAGCAGCAAGCG
CGTTACGCCGTGGGTCGATGTTTGATGTTATGGAGCAGCAACGATGTTACGCAGCAGGGCAGTCGCCCTA
AAACAAAGTTAAACATTATGAGGGAAGCGGTGATCGCCGAAGTATCGACTCAACTATCAGAGGTAGTTGG
CGTCATCGAGCGCCATCTCGAACCGACGTTGCTGGCCGTACATTTGTACGGCTCCGCAGTGGATGGCGGC
CTGAAGCCACACAGTGATATTGATTTGCTGGTTACGGTGACCGTAAGGCTTGATGAAACAACGCGGCGAG
CTTTGATCAACGACCTTTTGGAAACTTCGGCTTCCCCTGGAGAGAGCGAGATTCTCCGCGCTGTAGAAGT
CACCATTGTTGTGCACGACGACATCATTCCGTGGCGTTATCCAGCTAAGCGCGAACTGCAATTTGGAGAA
TGGCAGCGCAATGACATTCTTGCAGGTATCTTCGAGCCAGCCACGATCGACATTGATCTGGCTATCTTGC
TGACAAAAGCAAGAGAACATAGCGTTGCCTTGGTAGGTCCAGCGGCGGAGGAACTCTTTGATCCGGTTCC
TGAACAGGATCTATTTGAGGCGCTAAATGAAACCTTAACGCTATGGAACTCGCCGCCCGACTGGGCTGGC
GATGAGCGAAATGTAGTGCTTACGTTGTCCCGCATTTGGTACAGCGCAGTAACCGGCAAAATCGCGCCGA
AGGATGTCGCTGCCGACTGGGCAATGGAGCGCCTGCCGGCCCAGTATCAGCCCGTCATACTTGAAGCTAG
ACAGGCTTATCTTGGACAAGAAGAAGATCGCTTGGCCTCGCGCGCAGATCAGTTGGAAGAATTTGTCCAC
TACGTGAAAGGCGAGATCACCAAGGTAGTCGGCAAATAACCCTCGAGCCACCCATGACCAAAATCCCTTA
ACGTGAGTTACGCGTCGTTCCACTGAGCGTCAGACCCCGTAGAAAAGATCAAAGGATCTTCTTGAGATCC
TTTTTTTCTGCGCGTAATCTGCTGCTTGCAAACAAAAAAACCACCGCTACCAGCGGTGGTTTGTTTGCCG
GATCAAGAGCTACCAACTCTTTTTCCGAAGGTAACTGGCTTCAGCAGAGCGCAGATACCAAATACTGTCC
TTCTAGTGTAGCCGTAGTTAGGCCACCACTTCAAGAACTCTGTAGCACCGCCTACATACCTCGCTCTGCT
AATCCTGTTACCAGTGGCTGCTGCCAGTGGCGATAAGTCGTGTCTTACCGGGTTGGACTCAAGACGATAG
TTACCGGATAAGGCGCAGCGGTCGGGCTGAACGGGGGGTTCGTGCACACAGCCCAGCTTGGAGCGAACGA
CCTACACCGAACTGAGATACCTACAGCGTGAGCATTGAGAAAGCGCCACGCTTCCCGAAGGGAGAAAGGC
GGACAGGTATCCGGTAAGCGGCAGGGTCGGAACAGGAGAGCGCACGAGGGAGCTTCCAGGGGGAAACGCC
TGGTATCTTTATAGTCCTGTCGGGTTTCGCCACCTCTGACTTGAGCGTCGATTTTTGTGATGCTCGTCAG
GGGGGCGGAGCCTATGGAAAAACGCCAGCAACGCGGCCTTTTTACGGTTCCTGGCCTTTTGCTGGCCTTT
TGCTCACATGTTCTTTCCTGCGTTATCCCCTGATTCTGTGGATAACCGTATTACCGCCTTTGAGTGAGCT
GATACCGCTCGCCGCAGCCGAACGACCGAGCGCAGCGAGTCAGTGAGCGAGGAAGCGGAAGAGCGCCCAA
TACGCAAACCGCCTCTCCCCGCGCGTTGGCCGATTCATTAATGCAGCTGGCACGACAGGTTTCCCGACTG
GAAAGCGGGCAGTGAGCGCAACGCAATTAATACGCGTACCGCTAGCCAGGAAGAGTTTGTAGAAACGCAA
AAAGGCCATCCGTCAGGATGGCCTTCTGCTTAGTTTGATGCCTGGCAGTTTATGGCGGGCGTCCTGCCCG
CCACCCTCCGGGCCGTTGCTTCACAACGTTCAAATCCGCTCCCGGCGGATTTGTCCTACTCAGGAGAGCG
TTCACCGACAAACAACAGATAAAACGAAAGGCCCAGTCTTCCGACTGAGCCTTTCGTTTTATTTGATGCC
TGGCAGTTCCCTACTCTCGCGTTAACGCTAGCATGG
Features (pLannotate 1.2.2; 8 found; start..end, strand, type, name):
      3..39      -  CDS            lacZα (fragment): LacZα fragment of β-galactosidase; lacZ fragment
    596..619     +  promoter       Pc promoter (fragment): intI1 (promoter lies within the coding sequence); class 1 integron promoter
    795..851     +  CDS            GmR (fragment): gentamycin acetyltransferase; aacC1; confers resistance to gentamycin
    858..1649    +  CDS            SmR: aminoglycoside adenylyltransferase (Murphy, 1985); aadA; confers resistance to spectinomycin and streptomycin
   1742..2330    +  rep_origin     ori: high-copy-number ColE1/pMB1/pBR322/pUC origin of replication
   2513..2605    +  CDS            lacI (fragment): lac repressor; lacI; The lac repressor binds to the lac operator to inhibit transcription in E. coli. This inhibition can be relieved by adding lactose or isopropyl-β-D-thiogalactopyranoside (IPTG).
   2660..2687    -  terminator     rrnB T2 terminator: transcription terminator T2 from the E. coli rrnB gene
   2819..2862    +  terminator     rrnB T1 terminator: Escherichia coli rrnB; transcription terminator T1 from the E. coli rrnB gene
