[The description below was written by a language model from this plasmid's Addgene catalogue record and pLannotate feature annotations shown in this document.]
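Description:
pFUSB4_TTGG is a small (about 2.9 kb) bacterial intermediate plasmid for TALEN assembly, built on the pFUS_B4 array backbone of the Golden Gate TALE assembly system. The catalogue lists it under mammalian expression and TALEN vector types, but the annotated features show no eukaryotic promoter, polyadenylation signal or nuclease domain. It is therefore best understood as a cloning module, not a stand-alone expression construct. It is propagated in E. coli from a high-copy ColE1/pUC-type origin and selected with spectinomycin through the aadA (SmR) aminoglycoside adenylyltransferase gene. This gene sits downstream of a fragment of the class 1 integron Pc promoter and a remnant of a gentamicin acetyltransferase gene. Short leftovers of lacZα and lacI, together with the rrnB T1 and T2 terminators, are also annotated. The small size of the lacZα remnant fits replacement of a screening cassette by the insert, although the record does not say this explicitly.

The payload is a synthetic pre-assembled array of four TALE repeats carrying the repeat-variable diresidues NG NG NN NN. Under the standard TALE code these specify the bases T, T, G and G, hence the plasmid name. The automated annotation did not label the repeat array itself, so its exact position is not given; it presumably lies in the unannotated region of the sequence. The depositor notes that the plasmid was made by Golden Gate cloning. The associated work describes a simplified 15-RVD GoldyTALEN design for in vivo genome engineering. That context suggests this plasmid belongs to a set of ready-made four-repeat modules that are combined with other repeat arrays and transferred into a final TALEN expression backbone, which shortens the construction of custom TALENs.
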