Addgene plasmid #48618: pFUSB4_TTGG
Depositing lab: Stephen Ekker. Depositing organization: Mayo Foundation for Medical Education and Research. Publication: High Efficiency In Vivo Genome Engineering with a Simplified 15-RVD GoldyTALEN Design. Ma AC, Lee HB, Clark KJ, Ekker SC. PLoS One. 2013 May 29;8(5):e65259. doi: 10.1371/journal.pone.0065259. Print 2013. PubMed 23734242.
Backbone
  Vector backbone: pFUS_B4
  Vector type: Mammalian Expression, TALEN
Growth in bacteria
  Bacterial resistance: Spectinomycin, 50 μg/mL
  Growth temperature: 37°C
  Growth strain: Top10
  Copy number: Unknown
Gene/Insert
  Gene/Insert name: RVD sequence: NG NG NN NN
  Species: Synthetic
  Cloning method: Unknown
  Sequencing primers: 5′ ttgatgcctggcagttccct; 3′ cgaaccgaacaggcttatgt
Terms and licenses: Academic/Nonprofit Terms; Industry Terms: Not Available to Industry
Depositor comments: Plasmid was created using Golden Gate cloning.
How to cite: pFUSB4_TTGG was a gift from Stephen Ekker (Addgene plasmid # 48618 ; http://n2t.net/addgene:48618 ; RRID:Addgene_48618)
