>Addgene plasmid #48618 | pFUSB4_TTGG | addgene partial sequence | sequence record 71353 | pCR8_F1 5'-ttgatgcctggcagttccct-3'
TCACGACGTTGTAAAACGACGGCCAGTCTTAAGCGTCTCATGGCCTGACCCCGGACCAAGTGGTGGCTAT
CGCCAGCAACGGTGGCGGCAAGCAAGCGCTCGAAACGGTGCAGCGGCTGTTGCCGGTGCTGTGCCAGGAC
CATGGCCTGACCCCGGACCAAGTGGTGGCTATCGCCAGCAACGGTGGCGGCAAGCAAGCGCTCGAAACGG
TGCAGCGGCTGTTGCCGGTGCTGTGCCAGGACCATGGCCTGACCCCGGACCAAGTGGTGGCTATCGCCAG
CAACAATGGCGGCAAGCAAGCGCTCGAAACGGTGCAGCGGCTGTTGCCGGTGCTGTGCCAGGACCATGGC
CTGACCCCGGACCAAGTGGTGGCTATCGCCAGCAACAATGGCGGCAAGCAAGCGCTCGAAACGGTGCAGC
GGCTGTTGCCGGTGCTGTGCCAGGACCATGGCCTGACCCCGGACCAAGTGGTGGCTATCGAGACGTCTAG
ACCAGCCAGGACAGAAATGCCTCGACTTCGCTGCTACCCAAGGTTGCCGGGTGACGCACACCGTGGAAAC
GGATGAAGGCACGAACCCAGTGGACATAAGCCTGTTCGGTTCGTAAGCTGTAATGCAAGTAGCGTATGCG
CTCACGCAACTGGTCCAGAACCTTGACCGAACGCAGCGGTGGTAACGGCGCAGTGGCGGTTTTCATGGCT
TGTTATGACTGTTTTTTTGGGGTACAGTCTATGCCTCGGGCATCCAAGCAGCAAGCGCGTTACGCCGTGG
GTCGATGTTTGATGTTATGGAGCAGCAACGATGTTACGCAGCAGGGCAGTCGCCCTAAAACAAAGTTAAA
CATTATGAGGGAAGCGGTGATCGCCGAA
